Addgene plasmid #228683: pMY.004
Purpose: pHHF2 Promoter for yeast expression with Nterminal tag
Depositing lab: Chen Davidovich. Depositing organization: Monash University. Publication: Modular cloning of multigene vectors for the baculovirus system and yeast. Lai Z, Flanigan SF, Boudes M, Davidovich C. J Mol Biol. 2025 Jan 13:168943. doi: 10.1016/j.jmb.2025.168943. PubMed 39814169.
Backbone
  Vector backbone: pYTK001
  Vector type: Yeast Expression
Growth in bacteria
  Bacterial resistance: Chloramphenicol, 25 μg/mL
  Growth temperature: 37°C
  Growth strain: DH5alpha
  Copy number: High Copy
Gene/Insert
  Gene/Insert name: pHHF2
  Species: S. cerevisiae (budding yeast)
  Mutation: WT
  Cloning method: Restriction Enzyme; 5′ cloning site Unknown (unknown if destroyed)
Terms and licenses: Academic/Nonprofit Terms; Industry Terms: Not Available to Industry
How to cite: pMY.004 was a gift from Chen Davidovich (Addgene plasmid # 228683 ; http://n2t.net/addgene:228683 ; RRID:Addgene_228683)
