[The description below was written by a language model from this plasmid's Addgene catalogue record and pLannotate feature annotations shown in this document.]
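Description:
pMY.004 is a small (about 2.3 kb) part-storage plasmid built on the pYTK001 entry backbone of the yeast modular cloning toolkit. It carries the wild-type promoter of the Saccharomyces cerevisiae HHF2 gene as a reusable cloning module. Although catalogued as a yeast expression vector, the annotated features are purely bacterial. They comprise a high-copy ColE1/pUC-type origin of replication and a chloramphenicol acetyltransferase (cat) gene driven by its native promoter and followed by the phage lambda t0 terminator. No yeast origin, centromere or auxotrophic marker is annotated, so the plasmid appears to be maintained and selected only in E. coli under chloramphenicol. It would not be maintained in yeast on its own.

The payload is the pHHF2 promoter part. The automated annotation did not detect it, and it presumably lies in the unannotated region of roughly 700 bp upstream of the resistance cassette. HHF2 encodes histone H4, and its promoter is commonly used in yeast toolkits to drive strong expression. According to the record, this version is designed for yeast expression with an N-terminal tag. This implies that the part is formatted to join to a tag module placed ahead of the coding sequence rather than directly to an open reading frame. The record does not give the tag, the flanking assembly sites or the overhangs, and it lists the cloning sites as unknown. The plasmid belongs to a modular cloning system for assembling multigene vectors for baculovirus and yeast expression. Its typical use is as a promoter donor combined with tag, coding sequence and terminator parts to build transcription units.
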