Features (pLannotate 1.2.2; 4 found; start..end, strand, type, name):
    709..743     -  terminator     lambda t0 terminator: minimal transcription terminator from phage lambda (Scholtissek and Grosse, 1987)
    817..1473    -  CDS            cat: CAT_ECOLX - Experimental evidence at protein level: Swiss-Prot protein existence level 1. This enzyme is an effector of chloramphenicol resistance in bacteria. From Escherichia coli. This protein is used as a marker in many commonly used cloning vectors, such as pACYC184.
   1474..1571    -  promoter       cat promoter: promoter of the E. coli cat gene encoding chloramphenicol acetyltransferase
   1655..2243    +  rep_origin     ori: high-copy-number ColE1/pMB1/pBR322/pUC origin of replication
>Addgene plasmid #228683 | pMY.004 | addgene full sequence | sequence record 456176 | Addgene NGS Result
TCGGTCTCAAACGTGTGGAGTGTTTGCTTGGATTCTTTAGTAAAAGGGGAAGAACAGTTGGAAGGGCCAA
AGTGGAAGTCACAAAACAGTGGTCCTATATAAAAGAACAAGAAAAAGATTATTTATATACAACTGCGGTC
ACAAGAAGCAACGCGAGAGAGCACAACACGCTGTTATCACGCAAACTATGTTTTGACACCGAGCCATAGC
CGTGATTGTGCGTCACATTGGGCGATAATGAACGCTAAATGACCAACTCCCATCCGTAGGAGCCCCTTAG
GGCGTGCCAATAGTTTCACGCGCTTAATGCGAAGTGCTCGGAACGGACAACTGTGGTCGTTTGGCACCGG
GAAAGTGGTACTAGACCGAGAGTTTCGCATTTGTATGGCAGGACGTTCTGGGAGCTTCGCGTCTAAAGCT
TTTTCGGGCGCGAAATGCAGACCAGACCAGAACAAAACAACTGACAAGAAGGCGTTTAATTTAATATGTT
GTTCACTCGCGCCTGGGCTGTTGTTATTCGGCTAGATACATACGTGTTTGTGCGTATGTAGTTATATCAT
ATATAAGTATATTAGGATGAGGCGGTGAAAGAGATTTTTTTTTTTTCGCTTAATTTATTCTTTTCTCTAT
CTTTTTTCCTACATCTTGTTCAAAAGAGTAGCAAAAACAACAATCAATACAATAAAATATCAAGATGAGA
CCAGACCAATAAAAAACGCCCGGCGGCAACCGAGCGTTCTGAACAAATCCAGATGGAGTTCTGAGGTCAT
TACTGGATCTATCAACAGGAGTCCAAGCGAGCTCGATATCAAATTACGCCCCGCCCTGCCACTCATCGCA
GTACTGTTGTAATTCATTAAGCATTCTGCCGACATGGAAGCCATCACAAACGGCATGATGAACCTGAATC
GCCAGCGGCATCAGCACCTTGTCGCCTTGCGTATAATATTTGCCCATGGTGAAAACGGGGGCGAAGAAGT
TGTCCATATTGGCCACGTTTAAATCAAAACTGGTGAAACTCACCCAGGGATTGGCTGAAACGAAAAACAT
ATTCTCAATAAACCCTTTAGGGAAATAGGCCAGGTTTTCACCGTAACACGCCACATCTTGCGAATATATG
TGTAGAAACTGCCGGAAATCGTCGTGGTATTCACTCCAGAGCGATGAAAACGTTTCAGTTTGCTCATGGA
AAACGGTGTAACAAGGGTGAACACTATCCCATATCACCAGCTCACCGTCTTTCATTGCCATACGAAATTC
CGGATGAGCATTCATCAGGCGGGCAAGAATGTGAATAAAGGCCGGATAAAACTTGTGCTTATTTTTCTTT
ACGGTCTTTAAAAAGGCCGTAATATCCAGCTGAACGGTCTGGTTATAGGTACATTGAGCAACTGACTGAA
ATGCCTCAAAATGTTCTTTACGATGCCATTGGGATATATCAACGGTGGTATATCCAGTGATTTTTTTCTC
CATTTTAGCTTCCTTAGCTCCTGAAAATCTCGATAACTCAAAAAATACGCCCGGTAGTGATCTTATTTCA
TTATGGTGAAAGTTGGAACCTCTTACGTGCCCGATCAATCATGACCAAAATCCCTTAACGTGAGTTTTCG
TTCCACTGAGCGTCAGACCCCGTAGAAAAGATCAAAGGATCTTCTTGAGATCCTTTTTTTCTGCGCGTAA
TCTGCTGCTTGCAAACAAAAAAACCACCGCTACCAGCGGTGGTTTGTTTGCCGGATCAAGAGCTACCAAC
TCTTTTTCCGAAGGTAACTGGCTTCAGCAGAGCGCAGATACCAAATACTGTTCTTCTAGTGTAGCCGTAG
TTAGGCCACCACTTCAAGAACTCTGTAGCACCGCCTACATACCTCGCTCTGCTAATCCTGTTACCAGTGG
CTGCTGCCAGTGGCGATAAGTCGTGTCTTACCGGGTTGGACTCAAGACGATAGTTACCGGATAAGGCGCA
GCGGTCGGGCTGAACGGGGGGTTCGTGCACACAGCCCAGCTTGGAGCGAACGACCTACACCGAACTGAGA
TACCTACAGCGTGAGCTATGAGAAAGCGCCACGCTTCCCGAAGGGAGAAAGGCGGACAGGTATCCGGTAA
GCGGCAGGGTCGGAACAGGAGAGCGCACGAGGGAGCTTCCAGGGGGAAACGCCTGGTATCTTTATAGTCC
TGTCGGGTTTCGCCACCTCTGACTTGAGCGTCGATTTTTGTGATGCTCGTCAGGGGGGCGGAGCCTATGG
AAAAACGCCAGCAACGCGGCCTTTTTACGGTTCCTGGCCTTTTGCTGGCCTTTTGCTCACATGTTCTTTC
CTGCGTTATCCCCTGATTCTGTGGATAACCGTAG
